Addgene plasmid #105767: pKK-NoTag
Purpose: (Empty Backbone) Control vector for pKK series (encodes only SLIC arms (TEV-L and TEV-R)); expression without tag. Useful to design other vectors; any tag can be added.
Depositing lab: Andrzej Dziembowski. Depositing organization: Polish Academy of Sciences, Institute of Biochemistry and Biophysics. Publication: Versatile approach for functional analysis of human proteins and efficient stable cell line generation using FLP-mediated recombination system. Szczesny RJ, Kowalska K, Klosowska-Kosicka K, Chlebowski A, Owczarek EP, Warkocki Z, Kulinski TM, Adamska D, Affek K, Jedroszkowiak A, Kotrys AV, Tomecki R, Krawczyk PS, Borowski LS, Dziembowski A. PLoS One. 2018 Mar 28;13(3):e0194887. doi: 10.1371/journal.pone.0194887. eCollection 2018. PubMed 29590189.
Backbone
  Vector backbone: pcDNA5/FRT/TO
  Backbone manufacturer: Invitrogen
  Vector type: Mammalian Expression ; Flp-In competent
  Selectable markers: Hygromycin
Growth in bacteria
  Bacterial resistance: Ampicillin, 100 μg/mL
  Growth temperature: 37°C
  Growth strain: DH5alpha
  Copy number: High Copy
Gene/Insert
  Gene/Insert name: None
Terms and licenses: Academic/Nonprofit Terms; Industry Terms: Not Available to Industry
Depositor comments: This vector is a member of the pKK vector family. Its cloning site was optimized for the SLIC approach, however, a traditional restriction and ligation based approach is also possible (see Szczesny RJ et al. for detailed protocols; bioRxiv, doi: https://doi.org/10.1101/160101) This vector is a derivate of the pcDNA5/FRT/TO plasmid (Invitrogen) and is suitable for stable cell line generation using the Flp-In system. Transcription of the gene of interest is driven by a tetracycline responsive CMV promoter. A given coding sequence can be cloned into all pKK vectors using just three universal PCR primers and a ligation-independent DNA cloning method
How to cite: pKK-NoTag was a gift from Andrzej Dziembowski (Addgene plasmid # 105767 ; http://n2t.net/addgene:105767 ; RRID:Addgene_105767)
