[The description below was written by a language model from this plasmid's Addgene catalogue record, the feature table of its GenBank file and pLannotate feature annotations shown in this document.]
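Description:
pKK-NoTag is a 5.2 kb empty-backbone mammalian expression vector derived from pcDNA5/FRT/TO, serving as the untagged control member of the pKK vector family. It is maintained in E. coli as a high-copy plasmid through a ColE1/pUC-type origin and is selected with ampicillin via a beta-lactamase gene under its own promoter. Short remnants of lac regulatory sequences and a partial f1 origin are also annotated in the backbone, with no stated role.

The expression cassette consists of the human CMV immediate-early enhancer and promoter followed by two tet operator sites, so that transcription is repressed when TetR is present in the host cell and is induced by tetracycline. Downstream lies the cloning region, which carries no gene or tag, only two sequences annotated as TEV protease recognition sites. These correspond to the TEV-L and TEV-R arms that act as universal homology regions for sequence- and ligation-independent cloning (SLIC). Conventional restriction–ligation cloning is also possible. The cassette ends in a bovine growth hormone polyadenylation signal.

An FRT site sits immediately upstream of a hygromycin resistance coding sequence with an SV40 polyadenylation signal. No complete promoter is annotated ahead of this gene. That matches the Flp-In design, in which FLP-mediated recombination into a genomic FRT site places the marker behind a resident promoter, so hygromycin resistance reports correct integration.

The vector is intended for generating isogenic stable cell lines with inducible expression of an untagged protein. It also serves as a control for tagged pKK constructs and as a scaffold for new family members, since any tag can be added.
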