LOCUS       Exported 5192 bp ds-DNA circular SYN 12-MAY-2021
DEFINITION  Control vector for pKK series (encodes only SLIC arms (TEV-L and
            TEV-R)); expression without tag. Useful to design other vectors; any
            tag can be added..
ACCESSION   .
VERSION     .
KEYWORDS    pKK-NoTag
SOURCE      synthetic DNA construct
  ORGANISM  synthetic DNA construct
REFERENCE   1 (bases 1 to 5192)
  AUTHORS   Szczesny RJ, Kowalska K, Klosowska-Kosicka K, Chlebowski A, Owczarek
            EP, Warkocki Z, Kulinski TM, Adamska D, Affek K, Jedroszkowiak A,
            Kotrys AV, Tomecki R, Krawczyk PS, Borowski LS, Dziembowski A
  TITLE     Versatile approach for functional analysis of human proteins and
            efficient stable cell line generation using FLP-mediated
            recombination system.
  JOURNAL   PLoS One. 2018 Mar 28;13(3):e0194887. doi:
            10.1371/journal.pone.0194887. eCollection 2018.
  PUBMED    29590189
REFERENCE   2 (bases 1 to 5192)
  AUTHORS   .
  TITLE     Direct Submission
  JOURNAL   Exported May 12, 2021 from SnapGene Server 1.1.58
            http://www.snapgene.com
FEATURES             Location/Qualifiers
     source          1..5192
                     /organism="synthetic DNA construct"
                     /mol_type="other DNA"
     primer_bind     complement(44..63)
                     /label=pRS-marker
                     /note="pRS vectors, use to sequence yeast selectable
                     marker"
     enhancer        235..614
                     /label=CMV enhancer
                     /note="human cytomegalovirus immediate early enhancer"
     promoter        615..818
                     /label=CMV promoter
                     /note="human cytomegalovirus (CMV) immediate early
                     promoter"
     primer_bind     769..789
                     /label=CMV-F
                     /note="Human CMV immediate early promoter, forward primer"
     protein_bind    820..838
                     /gene="tetO"
                     /label=tet operator
                     /bound_moiety="tetracycline repressor TetR"
                     /note="bacterial operator O2 for the tetR and tetA genes"
     protein_bind    841..859
                     /gene="tetO"
                     /label=tet operator
                     /bound_moiety="tetracycline repressor TetR"
                     /note="bacterial operator O2 for the tetR and tetA genes"
     primer_bind     869..893
                     /label=LNCX
                     /note="Human CMV promoter, forward primer"
     CDS             1002..1022
                     /codon_start=1
                     /product="tobacco etch virus (TEV) protease recognition and
                     cleavage site"
                     /label=TEV site
                     /translation="ENLYFQG"
     CDS             1063..1083
                     /codon_start=1
                     /product="tobacco etch virus (TEV) protease recognition and
                     cleavage site"
                     /label=TEV site
                     /translation="ENLYFQG"
     primer_bind     complement(1144..1161)
                     /label=BGH-rev
                     /note="Bovine growth hormone terminator, reverse primer.
                     Also called BGH reverse"
     polyA_signal    1150..1374
                     /label=bGH poly(A) signal
                     /note="bovine growth hormone polyadenylation signal"
     primer_bind     complement(1507..1526)
                     /label=F1ori-R
                     /note="F1 origin, reverse primer"
     protein_bind    1658..1705
                     /label=FRT
                     /bound_moiety="FLP recombinase from the Saccharomyces
                     cerevisiae 2u plasmid"
                     /note="FLP-mediated recombination occurs in the 8-bp core
                     sequence TCTAGAAA (Turan and Bode, 2011)."
     CDS             1713..2735
                     /codon_start=1
                     /gene="aph(4)-Ia"
                     /product="aminoglycoside phosphotransferase from E. coli"
                     /label=HygR
                     /note="confers resistance to hygromycin"
                     /translation="KKPELTATSVEKFLIEKFDSVSDLMQLSEGEESRAFSFDVGGRGY
                     VLRVNSCADGFYKDRYVYRHFASAALPIPEVLDIGEFSESLTYCISRRAQGVTLQDLPE
                     TELPAVLQPVAEAMDAIAAADLSQTSGFGPFGPQGIGQYTTWRDFICAIADPHVYHWQT
                     VMDDTVSASVAQALDELMLWAEDCPEVRHLVHADFGSNNVLTDNGRITAVIDWSEAMFG
                     DSQYEVANIFFWRPWLACMEQQTRYFERRHPELAGSPRLRAYMLRIGLDQLYQSLVDGN
                     FDDAAWAQGRCDAIVRSGAGTVGRTQIARRSAAVWTDGCVEVLADSGNRRPSTRPRAKE
                     "
     polyA_signal    2865..2986
                     /label=SV40 poly(A) signal
                     /note="SV40 polyadenylation signal"
     primer_bind     complement(2902..2921)
                     /label=SV40pA-R
                     /note="SV40 polyA, reverse primer"
     primer_bind     2956..2975
                     /label=EBV-rev
                     /note="SV40 polyA terminator, reverse primer"
     primer_bind     complement(3035..3051)
                     /label=M13 rev
                     /note="common sequencing primer, one of multiple similar
                     variants"
     primer_bind     complement(3035..3051)
                     /label=M13 Reverse
                     /note="In lacZ gene. Also called M13-rev"
     primer_bind     complement(3048..3070)
                     /label=M13/pUC Reverse
                     /note="In lacZ gene"
     protein_bind    3059..3075
                     /label=lac operator
                     /bound_moiety="lac repressor encoded by lacI"
                     /note="The lac repressor binds to the lac operator to
                     inhibit transcription in E. coli. This inhibition can be
                     relieved by adding lactose or
                     isopropyl-beta-D-thiogalactopyranoside (IPTG)."
     promoter        complement(3083..3113)
                     /label=lac promoter
                     /note="promoter for the E. coli lac operon"
     protein_bind    3128..3149
                     /label=CAP binding site
                     /bound_moiety="E. coli catabolite activator protein"
                     /note="CAP binding activates transcription in the presence
                     of cAMP."
     primer_bind     complement(3266..3283)
                     /label=L4440
                     /note="L4440 vector, forward primer"
     rep_origin      complement(3437..4025)
                     /direction=LEFT
                     /label=ori
                     /note="high-copy-number ColE1/pMB1/pBR322/pUC origin of
                     replication"
     primer_bind     complement(3517..3536)
                     /label=pBR322ori-F
                     /note="pBR322 origin, forward primer"
     CDS             complement(4196..5056)
                     /codon_start=1
                     /gene="bla"
                     /product="beta-lactamase"
                     /label=AmpR
                     /note="confers resistance to ampicillin, carbenicillin, and
                     related antibiotics"
                     /translation="MSIQHFRVALIPFFAAFCLPVFAHPETLVKVKDAEDQLGARVGYI
                     ELDLNSGKILESFRPEERFPMMSTFKVLLCGAVLSRIDAGQEQLGRRIHYSQNDLVEYS
                     PVTEKHLTDGMTVRELCSAAITMSDNTAANLLLTTIGGPKELTAFLHNMGDHVTRLDRW
                     EPELNEAIPNDERDTTMPVAMATTLRKLLTGELLTLASRQQLIDWMEADKVAGPLLRSA
                     LPAGWFIADKSGAGERGSRGIIAALGPDGKPSRIVVIYTTGSQATMDERNRQIAEIGAS
                     LIKHW"
     primer_bind     4819..4838
                     /label=Amp-R
                     /note="Ampicillin resistance gene, reverse primer"
     promoter        complement(5057..5161)
                     /gene="bla"
                     /label=AmpR promoter
ORIGIN
        1 gacggatcgg gagatctccc gatcccctat ggtgcactct cagtacaatc tgctctgatg
       61 ccgcatagtt aagccagtat ctgctccctg cttgtgtgtt ggaggtcgct gagtagtgcg
      121 cgagcaaaat ttaagctaca acaaggcaag gcttgaccga caattgcatg aagaatctgc
      181 ttagggttag gcgttttgcg ctgcttcgcg atgtacgggc cagatatacg cgttgacatt
      241 gattattgac tagttattaa tagtaatcaa ttacggggtc attagttcat agcccatata
      301 tggagttccg cgttacataa cttacggtaa atggcccgcc tggctgaccg cccaacgacc
      361 cccgcccatt gacgtcaata atgacgtatg ttcccatagt aacgccaata gggactttcc
      421 attgacgtca atgggtggag tatttacggt aaactgccca cttggcagta catcaagtgt
      481 atcatatgcc aagtacgccc cctattgacg tcaatgacgg taaatggccc gcctggcatt
      541 atgcccagta catgacctta tgggactttc ctacttggca gtacatctac gtattagtca
      601 tcgctattac catggtgatg cggttttggc agtacatcaa tgggcgtgga tagcggtttg
      661 actcacgggg atttccaagt ctccacccca ttgacgtcaa tgggagtttg ttttggcacc
      721 aaaatcaacg ggactttcca aaatgtcgta acaactccgc cccattgacg caaatgggcg
      781 gtaggcgtgt acggtgggag gtctatataa gcagagctct ccctatcagt gatagagatc
      841 tccctatcag tgatagagat cgtcgacgag ctcgtttagt gaaccgtcag atcgcctgga
      901 gacgccatcc acgctgtttt gacctccata gaagacaccg ggaccgatcc agcctccgga
      961 ctctagcgtt taaacttaag cttggtaccg agctcggatc cgaaaacctg tacttccaag
     1021 gaaccggtgg tcacctgtac aatcgatcct gcaggagcta gcgagaattt gtattttcag
     1081 ggtgatatcc agcacagtgg cggccgctcg agtctagagg gcccgtttaa acccgctgat
     1141 cagcctcgac tgtgccttct agttgccagc catctgttgt ttgcccctcc cccgtgcctt
     1201 ccttgaccct ggaaggtgcc actcccactg tcctttccta ataaaatgag gaaattgcat
     1261 cgcattgtct gagtaggtgt cattctattc tggggggtgg ggtggggcag gacagcaagg
     1321 gggaggattg ggaagacaat agcaggcatg ctggggatgc ggtgggctct atggcttctg
     1381 aggcggaaag aaccagctgg ggctctaggg ggtatccccn nnnnnnnnnn nnnnnnnnnn
     1441 nnnnnnnnnn nnnnnnnnnn nnnnnnnnnn nnnnnnnnnn nnnnnnnnnn nnnnnnnnnn
     1501 nnnnnnnnnn nnnnnnnnnn nnnnnnnnnn nnnnnnnnnn nnncnnnnnn nnnnnnnnnn
     1561 nnnnnnnnnn nnnnnnnnnn nnnnnnnnnn nnnnnnnnnn nnnnnnnnnn nnnnnnnnnn
     1621 nnnnnnnnnn nnnnnagggt gatggttcac gtacctagaa gttcctattc cgaagttcct
     1681 attctctaga aagtatagga acttccttgg ccaaaaagcc tgaactcacc gcgacgtctg
     1741 tcgagaagtt tctgatcgaa aagttcgaca gcgtctccga cctgatgcag ctctcggagg
     1801 gcgaagaatc tcgtgctttc agcttcgatg taggagggcg tggatatgtc ctgcgggtaa
     1861 atagctgcgc cgatggtttc tacaaagatc gttatgttta tcggcacttt gcatcggccg
     1921 cgctcccgat tccggaagtg cttgacattg gggaattcag cgagagcctg acctattgca
     1981 tctcccgccg tgcacagggt gtcacgttgc aagacctgcc tgaaaccgaa ctgcccgctg
     2041 ttctgcagcc ggtcgcggag gccatggatg cgatcgctgc ggccgatctt agccagacga
     2101 gcgggttcgg cccattcgga ccgcaaggaa tcggtcaata cactacatgg cgtgatttca
     2161 tatgcgcgat tgctgatccc catgtgtatc actggcaaac tgtgatggac gacaccgtca
     2221 gtgcgtccgt cgcgcaggct ctcgatgagc tgatgctttg ggccgaggac tgccccgaag
     2281 tccggcacct cgtgcacgcg gatttcggct ccaacaatgt cctgacggac aatggccgca
     2341 taacagcggt cattgactgg agcgaggcga tgttcgggga ttcccaatac gaggtcgcca
     2401 acatcttctt ctggaggccg tggttggctt gtatggagca gcagacgcgc tacttcgagc
     2461 ggaggcatcc ggagcttgca ggatcgccgc ggctccgggc gtatatgctc cgcattggtc
     2521 ttgaccaact ctatcagagc ttggttgacg gcaatttcga tgatgcagct tgggcgcagg
     2581 gtcgatgcga cgcaatcgtc cgatccggag ccgggactgt cgggcgtaca caaatcgccc
     2641 gcagaagcgc ggccgtctgg accgatggct gtgtagaagt actcgccgat agtggaaacc
     2701 gacgccccag cactcgtccg agggcaaagg aatagcacgt actacgagat ttcgattcca
     2761 ccgccgcctt ctatgaaagg ttgggcttcg gaatcgtttt ccgggacgcc ggctggatga
     2821 tcctccagcg cggggatctc atgctggagt tcttcgccca ccccaacttg tttattgcag
     2881 cttataatgg ttacaaataa agcaatagca tcacaaattt cacaaataaa gcattttttt
     2941 cactgcattc tagttgtggt ttgtccaaac tcatcaatgt atcttatcat gtctgtatac
     3001 cgtcgacctc tagctagagc ttggcgtaat catggtcata gctgtttcct gtgtgaaatt
     3061 gttatccgct cacaattcca cacaacatac gagccggaag cataaagtgt aaagcctggg
     3121 gtgcctaatg agtgagctaa ctcacattaa ttgcgttgcg ctcactgccc gctttccagt
     3181 cgggaaacct gtcgtgccag ctgcattaat gaatcggcca acgcgcgggg agaggcggtt
     3241 tgcgtattgg gcgctcttcc gcttcctcgc tcactgactc gctgcgctcg gtcgttcggc
     3301 tgcggcgagc ggtatcagct cactcaaagg cggtaatacg gttatccaca gaatcagggg
     3361 ataacgcagg aaagaacatg tgagcaaaag gccagcaaaa ggccaggaac cgtaaaaagg
     3421 ccgcgttgct ggcgtttttc cataggctcc gcccccctga cgagcatcac aaaaatcgac
     3481 gctcaagtca gaggtggcga aacccgacag gactataaag ataccaggcg tttccccctg
     3541 gaagctccct cgtgcgctct cctgttccga ccctgccgct taccggatac ctgtccgcct
     3601 ttctcccttc gggaagcgtg gcgctttctc atagctcacg ctgtaggtat ctcagttcgg
     3661 tgtaggtcgt tcgctccaag ctgggctgtg tgcacgaacc ccccgttcag cccgaccgct
     3721 gcgccttatc cggtaactat cgtcttgagt ccaacccggt aagacacgac ttatcgccac
     3781 tggcagcagc cactggtaac aggattagca gagcgaggta tgtaggcggt gctacagagt
     3841 tcttgaagtg gtggcctaac tacggctaca ctagaagaac agtatttggt atctgcgctc
     3901 tgctgaagcc agttaccttc ggaaaaagag ttggtagctc ttgatccggc aaacaaacca
     3961 ccgctggtag cggtggtttt tttgtttgca agcagcagat tacgcgcaga aaaaaaggat
     4021 ctcaagaaga tcctttgatc ttttctacgg ggtctgacgc tcagtggaac gaaaactcac
     4081 gttaagggat tttggtcatg agattatcaa aaaggatctt cacctagatc cttttaaatt
     4141 aaaaatgaag ttttaaatca atctaaagta tatatgagta aacttggtct gacagttacc
     4201 aatgcttaat cagtgaggca cctatctcag cgatctgtct atttcgttca tccatagttg
     4261 cctgactccc cgtcgtgtag ataactacga tacgggaggg cttaccatct ggccccagtg
     4321 ctgcaatgat accgcgagac ccacgctcac cggctccaga tttatcagca ataaaccagc
     4381 cagccggaag ggccgagcgc agaagtggtc ctgcaacttt atccgcctcc atccagtcta
     4441 ttaattgttg ccgggaagct agagtaagta gttcgccagt taatagtttg cgcaacgttg
     4501 ttgccattgc tacaggcatc gtggtgtcac gctcgtcgtt tggtatggct tcattcagct
     4561 ccggttccca acgatcaagg cgagttacat gatcccccat gttgtgcaaa aaagcggtta
     4621 gctccttcgg tcctccgatc gttgtcagaa gtaagttggc cgcagtgtta tcactcatgg
     4681 ttatggcagc actgcataat tctcttactg tcatgccatc cgtaagatgc ttttctgtga
     4741 ctggtgagta ctcaaccaag tcattctgag aatagtgtat gcggcgaccg agttgctctt
     4801 gcccggcgtc aatacgggat aataccgcgc cacatagcag aactttaaaa gtgctcatca
     4861 ttggaaaacg ttcttcgggg cgaaaactct caaggatctt accgctgttg agatccagtt
     4921 cgatgtaacc cactcgtgca cccaactgat cttcagcatc ttttactttc accagcgttt
     4981 ctgggtgagc aaaaacagga aggcaaaatg ccgcaaaaaa gggaataagg gcgacacgga
     5041 aatgttgaat actcatactc ttcctttttc aatattattg aagcatttat cagggttatt
     5101 gtctcatgag cggatacata tttgaatgta tttagaaaaa taaacaaata ggggttccgc
     5161 gcacatttcc ccgaaaagtg ccacctgacg tc
//
