Features (pLannotate 1.2.2; 21 found; start..end, strand, type, name):
     27..79      -  misc_feature   bom (fragment): basis of mobility region from pBR322
    234..613     +  enhancer       CMV enhancer: human cytomegalovirus immediate early enhancer
    614..817     +  promoter       CMV promoter: human cytomegalovirus (CMV) immediate early promoter
    819..838     +  promoter       PLtetO-1 promoter (fragment): modified phage lambda PL promoter with tet operator sites (Lutz and Bujard, 1997)
    840..859     +  promoter       PLtetO-1 promoter (fragment): modified phage lambda PL promoter with tet operator sites (Lutz and Bujard, 1997)
    867..900     +  promoter       TRE3GV promoter (fragment): 3rd-generation Tet-responsive promoter that can be activated by binding of Tet-On® 3G, optimized for retroviral and lentiviral vectors
   1001..1017    +  CDS            TEV site (fragment): tobacco etch virus (TEV) protease recognition and cleavage site
   1149..1373    +  polyA_signal   bGH poly(A) signal: bovine growth hormone polyadenylation signal
   1377..1398    +  promoter       SV40 promoter (fragment): SV40 enhancer and early promoter
   1419..1652    +  rep_origin     f1 ori (fragment) (sequence partly withheld): f1 bacteriophage origin of replication; arrow indicates direction of (+) strand synthesis
   1657..1704    +  protein_bind   FRT: FLP-mediated recombination occurs in the 8-bp core sequence TCTAGAAA (Turan and Bode, 2011). FLP recombinase from the Saccharomyces cerevisiae 2μ plasmid
   1712..2734    +  CDS            HygR: aminoglycoside phosphotransferase from E. coli; aph(4)-Ia; confers resistance to hygromycin
   2744..2869    +  CDS            ble (fragment): BLE_KLEPN - Experimental evidence at protein level: Swiss-Prot protein existence level 1. Binding protein with a strong affinity to the bleomycin family of antibiotics. Binds to CL990; an antimitotic-antibiotic compound. From Klebsiella pneumoniae.
   2864..2985    +  polyA_signal   SV40 poly(A) signal: SV40 polyadenylation signal
   3058..3074    -  protein_bind   lac operator: The lac repressor binds to the lac operator to inhibit transcription in E. coli. This inhibition can be relieved by adding lactose or isopropyl-β-D-thiogalactopyranoside (IPTG). lac repressor encoded by lacI
   3082..3112    -  promoter       lac promoter: promoter for the E. coli lac operon
   3127..3148    -  protein_bind   CAP binding site: CAP binding activates transcription in the presence of cAMP. E. coli catabolite activator protein
   3161..3253    -  CDS            lacI (fragment): lac repressor; lacI; The lac repressor binds to the lac operator to inhibit transcription in E. coli. This inhibition can be relieved by adding lactose or isopropyl-β-D-thiogalactopyranoside (IPTG).
   3436..4024    -  rep_origin     ori: high-copy-number ColE1/pMB1/pBR322/pUC origin of replication
   4195..5055    -  CDS            AmpR: β-lactamase; bla; confers resistance to ampicillin, carbenicillin, and related antibiotics
   5056..5160    -  promoter       AmpR promoter: bla
>Addgene plasmid #105767 | pKK-NoTag | addgene full sequence | sequence record 203331 | Addgene NGS Result
ACGGATCGGGAGATCTCCCGATCCCCTATGGTGCACTCTCAGTACAATCTGCTCTGATGCCGCATAGTTA
AGCCAGTATCTGCTCCCTGCTTGTGTGTTGGAGGTCGCTGAGTAGTGCGCGAGCAAAATTTAAGCTACAA
CAAGGCAAGGCTTGACCGACAATTGCATGAAGAATCTGCTTAGGGTTAGGCGTTTTGCGCTGCTTCGCGA
TGTACGGGCCAGATATACGCGTTGACATTGATTATTGACTAGTTATTAATAGTAATCAATTACGGGGTCA
TTAGTTCATAGCCCATATATGGAGTTCCGCGTTACATAACTTACGGTAAATGGCCCGCCTGGCTGACCGC
CCAACGACCCCCGCCCATTGACGTCAATAATGACGTATGTTCCCATAGTAACGCCAATAGGGACTTTCCA
TTGACGTCAATGGGTGGAGTATTTACGGTAAACTGCCCACTTGGCAGTACATCAAGTGTATCATATGCCA
AGTACGCCCCCTATTGACGTCAATGACGGTAAATGGCCCGCCTGGCATTATGCCCAGTACATGACCTTAT
GGGACTTTCCTACTTGGCAGTACATCTACGTATTAGTCATCGCTATTACCATGGTGATGCGGTTTTGGCA
GTACATCAATGGGCGTGGATAGCGGTTTGACTCACGGGGATTTCCAAGTCTCCACCCCATTGACGTCAAT
GGGAGTTTGTTTTGGCACCAAAATCAACGGGACTTTCCAAAATGTCGTAACAACTCCGCCCCATTGACGC
AAATGGGCGGTAGGCGTGTACGGTGGGAGGTCTATATAAGCAGAGCTCTCCCTATCAGTGATAGAGATCT
CCCTATCAGTGATAGAGATCGTCGACGAGCTCGTTTAGTGAACCGTCAGATCGCCTGGAGACGCCATCCA
CGCTGTTTTGACCTCCATAGAAGACACCGGGACCGATCCAGCCTCCGGACTCTGGCGTTTAAACTTAAGC
TTGGTACCGAGCTCGGATCCGAAAACCTGTACTTCCAAGGAACCGGTGGTCACCTGTACAATCGATCCTG
CAGGAGCTAGCGAGAATTTGTATTTTCAGGGTGATATCCAGCACAGTGGCGGCCGCTCGAGTCTAGAGGG
CCCGTTTAAACCCGCTGATCAGCCTCGACTGTGCCTTCTAGTTGCCAGCCATCTGTTGTTTGCCCCTCCC
CCGTGCCTTCCTTGACCCTGGAAGGTGCCACTCCCACTGTCCTTTCCTAATAAAATGAGGAAATTGCATC
GCATTGTCTGAGTAGGTGTCATTCTATTCTGGGGGGTGGGGTGGGGCAGGACAGCAAGGGGGAGGATTGG
GAAGACAATAGCAGGCATGCTGGGGATGCGGTGGGCTCTATGGCTTCTGAGGCGGAAAGAACCAGCTGGG
GCTCTAGGGGGTATCCCC
[124 nt withheld, positions 1419-1542]
C
[91 nt withheld, positions 1544-1634]
AGGGTGATGGTTCACGTACCTAGAAGTTCCTATTCCGAAGTTCCTATTCTCTAGAAAGTATAGGAACTTC
CTTGGCCAAAAAGCCTGAACTCACCGCGACGTCTGTCGAGAAGTTTCTGATCGAAAAGTTCGACAGCGTC
TCCGACCTGATGCAGCTCTCGGAGGGCGAAGAATCTCGTGCTTTCAGCTTCGATGTAGGAGGGCGTGGAT
ATGTCCTGCGGGTAAATAGCTGCGCCGATGGTTTCTACAAAGATCGTTATGTTTATCGGCACTTTGCATC
GGCCGCGCTCCCGATTCCGGAAGTGCTTGACATTGGGGAATTCAGCGAGAGCCTGACCTATTGCATCTCC
CGCCGTGCACAGGGTGTCACGTTGCAAGACCTGCCTGAAACCGAACTGCCCGCTGTTCTGCAGCCGGTCG
CGGAGGCCATGGATGCGATCGCTGCGGCCGATCTTAGCCAGACGAGCGGGTTCGGCCCATTCGGACCGCA
AGGAATCGGTCAATACACTACATGGCGTGATTTCATATGCGCGATTGCTGATCCCCATGTGTATCACTGG
CAAACTGTGATGGACGACACCGTCAGTGCGTCCGTCGCGCAGGCTCTCGATGAGCTGATGCTTTGGGCCG
AGGACTGCCCCGAAGTCCGGCACCTCGTGCACGCGGATTTCGGCTCCAACAATGTCCTGACGGACAATGG
CCGCATAACAGCGGTCATTGACTGGAGCGAGGCGATGTTCGGGGATTCCCAATACGAGGTCGCCAACATC
TTCTTCTGGAGGCCGTGGTTGGCTTGTATGGAGCAGCAGACGCGCTACTTCGAGCGGAGGCATCCGGAGC
TTGCAGGATCGCCGCGGCTCCGGGCGTATATGCTCCGCATTGGTCTTGACCAACTCTATCAGAGCTTGGT
TGACGGCAATTTCGATGATGCAGCTTGGGCGCAGGGTCGATGCGACGCAATCGTCCGATCCGGAGCCGGG
ACTGTCGGGCGTACACAAATCGCCCGCAGAAGCGCGGCCGTCTGGACCGATGGCTGTGTAGAAGTACTCG
CCGATAGTGGAAACCGACGCCCCAGCACTCGTCCGAGGGCAAAGGAATAGCACGTACTACGAGATTTCGA
TTCCACCGCCGCCTTCTATGAAAGGTTGGGCTTCGGAATCGTTTTCCGGGACGCCGGCTGGATGATCCTC
CAGCGCGGGGATCTCATGCTGGAGTTCTTCGCCCACCCCAACTTGTTTATTGCAGCTTATAATGGTTACA
AATAAAGCAATAGCATCACAAATTTCACAAATAAAGCATTTTTTTCACTGCATTCTAGTTGTGGTTTGTC
CAAACTCATCAATGTATCTTATCATGTCTGTATACCGTCGACCTCTAGCTAGAGCTTGGCGTAATCATGG
TCATAGCTGTTTCCTGTGTGAAATTGTTATCCGCTCACAATTCCACACAACATACGAGCCGGAAGCATAA
AGTGTAAAGCCTGGGGTGCCTAATGAGTGAGCTAACTCACATTAATTGCGTTGCGCTCACTGCCCGCTTT
CCAGTCGGGAAACCTGTCGTGCCAGCTGCATTAATGAATCGGCCAACGCGCGGGGAGAGGCGGTTTGCGT
ATTGGGCGCTCTTCCGCTTCCTCGCTCACTGACTCGCTGCGCTCGGTCGTTCGGCTGCGGCGAGCGGTAT
CAGCTCACTCAAAGGCGGTAATACGGTTATCCACAGAATCAGGGGATAACGCAGGAAAGAACATGTGAGC
AAAAGGCCAGCAAAAGGCCAGGAACCGTAAAAAGGCCGCGTTGCTGGCGTTTTTCCATAGGCTCCGCCCC
CCTGACGAGCATCACAAAAATCGACGCTCAAGTCAGAGGTGGCGAAACCCGACAGGACTATAAAGATACC
AGGCGTTTCCCCCTGGAAGCTCCCTCGTGCGCTCTCCTGTTCCGACCCTGCCGCTTACCGGATACCTGTC
CGCCTTTCTCCCTTCGGGAAGCGTGGCGCTTTCTCATAGCTCACGCTGTAGGTATCTCAGTTCGGTGTAG
GTCGTTCGCTCCAAGCTGGGCTGTGTGCACGAACCCCCCGTTCAGCCCGACCGCTGCGCCTTATCCGGTA
ACTATCGTCTTGAGTCCAACCCGGTAAGACACGACTTATCGCCACTGGCAGCAGCCACTGGTAACAGGAT
TAGCAGAGCGAGGTATGTAGGCGGTGCTACAGAGTTCTTGAAGTGGTGGCCTAACTACGGCTACACTAGA
AGAACAGTATTTGGTATCTGCGCTCTGCTGAAGCCAGTTACCTTCGGAAAAAGAGTTGGTAGCTCTTGAT
CCGGCAAACAAACCACCGCTGGTAGCGGTGGTTTTTTTGTTTGCAAGCAGCAGATTACGCGCAGAAAAAA
AGGATCTCAAGAAGATCCTTTGATCTTTTCTACGGGGTCTGACGCTCAGTGGAACGAAAACTCACGTTAA
GGGATTTTGGTCATGAGATTATCAAAAAGGATCTTCACCTAGATCCTTTTAAATTAAAAATGAAGTTTTA
AATCAATCTAAAGTATATATGAGTAAACTTGGTCTGACAGTTACCAATGCTTAATCAGTGAGGCACCTAT
CTCAGCGATCTGTCTATTTCGTTCATCCATAGTTGCCTGACTCCCCGTCGTGTAGATAACTACGATACGG
GAGGGCTTACCATCTGGCCCCAGTGCTGCAATGATACCGCGAGACCCACGCTCACCGGCTCCAGATTTAT
CAGCAATAAACCAGCCAGCCGGAAGGGCCGAGCGCAGAAGTGGTCCTGCAACTTTATCCGCCTCCATCCA
GTCTATTAATTGTTGCCGGGAAGCTAGAGTAAGTAGTTCGCCAGTTAATAGTTTGCGCAACGTTGTTGCC
ATTGCTACAGGCATCGTGGTGTCACGCTCGTCGTTTGGTATGGCTTCATTCAGCTCCGGTTCCCAACGAT
CAAGGCGAGTTACATGATCCCCCATGTTGTGCAAAAAAGCGGTTAGCTCCTTCGGTCCTCCGATCGTTGT
CAGAAGTAAGTTGGCCGCAGTGTTATCACTCATGGTTATGGCAGCACTGCATAATTCTCTTACTGTCATG
CCATCCGTAAGATGCTTTTCTGTGACTGGTGAGTACTCAACCAAGTCATTCTGAGAATAGTGTATGCGGC
GACCGAGTTGCTCTTGCCCGGCGTCAATACGGGATAATACCGCGCCACATAGCAGAACTTTAAAAGTGCT
CATCATTGGAAAACGTTCTTCGGGGCGAAAACTCTCAAGGATCTTACCGCTGTTGAGATCCAGTTCGATG
TAACCCACTCGTGCACCCAACTGATCTTCAGCATCTTTTACTTTCACCAGCGTTTCTGGGTGAGCAAAAA
CAGGAAGGCAAAATGCCGCAAAAAAGGGAATAAGGGCGACACGGAAATGTTGAATACTCATACTCTTCCT
TTTTCAATATTATTGAAGCATTTATCAGGGTTATTGTCTCATGAGCGGATACATATTTGAATGTATTTAG
AAAAATAAACAAATAGGGGTTCCGCGCACATTTCCCCGAAAAGTGCCACCTGACGTCG
